>Addgene plasmid #189642 | pRPS5A-PTP-3Xflag-16S rRNA Left_G1397C-ABE | addgene full sequence | sequence record 370911 | Addgene NGS Result
CGTTCAACTTTTCTATACAAAGTTGAAGATCTGACTCAACTTTTGATTCGCTATTTGCAGTGCACCTGTG
GCGTTCATCACATCTTTTGTGACACTGTTTGCACTGGTCATTGCTATTACAAAGGACCTTCCTGATGTTG
AAGGAGATCGAAAGTAAGTAACTGCACGCATAACCATTTTCTTTCCGCTCTTTGGCTCAATCCATTTGAC
AGTCAAAGACAATGTTTAACCAGCTCCGTTTGATATATTGTCTTTATGTGTTTGTTCAAGCATGTTTAGT
TAATCATGCCTTTGATTGATCTTGAATAGGTTCCAAATATCAACCCTGGCAACAAAACTTGGAGTGAGAA
ACATTGCATTCCTCGGTTCTGGACTTCTGCTAGTAAATTATGTTTCAGCCATATCACTAGCTTTCTACAT
GCCTCAGGTGAATTCATCTATTTCCGTCTTAACTATTTCGGTTAATTAAAGCACGAACACCATTACTGCA
TGTAGAAGCTTGATAAACTATCGCCACCAATTTATTTTTGTTGCGATATTGTTACTTTCCTCAGTATGCA
GCTTTGAAAAGACCAACCCTCTTATCCTTTAACAATGAACAGGTTTTTAGAGGTAGCTTGATGATTCCTG
CACATGTGATCTTGGCTTCAGGCTTAATTTTCCAGGTAAAGCATTATGAGATACTCTTATATCTCTTACA
TACTTTTGAGATAATGCACAAGAACTTCATAACTATATGCTTTAGTTTCTGCATTTGACACTGCCAAATT
CATTAATCTCTAATATCTTTGTTGTTGATCTTTGGTAGACATGGGTACTAGAAAAAGCAAACTACACCAA
GGTAAAATACTTTTGTACAAACATAAACTCGTTATCACGGAACATCAATGGAGTGTATATCTAACGGAGT
GTAGAAACATTTGATTATTGCAGGAAGCTATCTCAGGATATTATCGGTTTATATGGAATCTCTTCTACGC
AGAGTATCTGTTATTCCCCTTCCTCTAGCTTTCAATTTCATGGTGAGGATATGCAGTTTTCTTTGTATAT
CATTCTTCTTCTTCTTTGTAGCTTGGAGTCAAAATCGGTTCCTTCATGTACATACATCAAGGATATGTCC
TTCTGAATTTTTATATCTTGCAATAAAAATGCTTGTACCAATTGAAACACCAGCTTTTTGAGTTCTATGA
TCACTGACTTGGTTCTAACCAAAAAAAAAAAAATGTTTAATTTACATATCTAAAAGTAGGTTTAGGGAAA
CCTAAACAGTAAAATATTTGTATATTATTCGAATTTCACTCATCATAAAAACTTAAATTGCACCATAAAA
TTTTGTTTTACTATTAATGATGTAATTTGTGTAACTTAAGATAAAAATAATATTCCGTAAGTTAACCGGC
TAAAACCACGTATAAACCAGGGAACCTGTTAAACCGGTTCTTTACTGGATAAAGAAATGAAAGCCCATGT
AGACAGCTCCATTAGAGCCCAAACCCTAAATTTCTCATCTATATAAAAGGAGTGACATTAGGGTTTTTGT
TCGTCCTCTTAAAGCTTCTCGTTTTCTCTGCCGTCTCTCTCATTCGCGCGACGCAAACGATCTTCAGGTG
ATCTTCTTTCTCCAAATCCTCTCTCATAACTCTGATTTCGTACTTGTGTATTTGAGCTCACGCTCTGTTT
CTCTCACCACAGCCATGGATTCACAGCTAGTCTTGTCTCTGAAGCTGAATCCAAGCTTCACTCCTCTTTC
TCCTCTCTTCCCTTTCACTCCATGTTCTTCTTTTTCGCCGTCGCTCCGGTTTTCTTCTTGCTACTCCCGC
CGCCTCTATTCTCCGGTTACCGTCTACGCCGCGAAGGACTACAAAGACCATGACGGTGATTATAAAGATC
ATGACATCGATTACAAGGATGACGATGACAAGCCCGGGGATCTACGCACGCTCGGCTACAGCCAGCAGCA
ACAGGAGAAGATCAAACCGAAGGTTCGTTCGACAGTGGCGCAGCACCACGAGGCACTGGTCGGCCATGGG
TTTACACACGCGCACATCGTTGCGCTCAGCCAACACCCGGCAGCGTTAGGGACCGTCGCTGTCAAGTATC
AGGACATGATCGCAGCGTTGCCAGAGGCGACACACGAAGCGATCGTTGGCGTCGGCAAACAGTGGTCCGG
CGCACGCGCTCTGGAGGCCTTGCTCACGGTGGCGGGAGAGTTGAGAGGTCCACCGTTACAGTTGGACACA
GGCCAACTTCTCAAGATTGCAAAACGTGGCGGCGTGACCGCAGTGGAGGCAGTGCATGCATGGCGCAATG
CACTGACGGGTGCCCCCCTGAACTTGACCCCTGCACAAGTGGTGGCTATCGCCAGCAACATCGGTGGTAA
GCAAGCATTGGAAACTGTGCAACGCCTTTTGCCAGTCCTTTGTCAGGATCATGGTCTTACACCCGACCAG
GTGGTCGCAATCGCCTCTAATATTGGGGGGAAGCAGGCCTTGGAAACTGTTCAAAGATTGCTCCCAGTCC
TCTGCCAGGATCACGGCCTGACCCCCGATCAAGTCGTTGCCATTGCTAGTAACAATGGCGGAAAACAAGC
TCTCGAGACAGTGCAGCGGCTCCTCCCTGTGCTCTGCCAAGCACACGGGTTGACCCCCGCTCAGGTTGTG
GCTATCGCAAGTAACAACGGTGGAAAACAGGCCCTTGAAACTGTCCAACGCCTTCTTCCCGTTCTCTGCC
AGGCTCACGGCTTGACACCCGACCAGGTCGTTGCTATTGCCTCAAACAATGGAGGAAAACAGGCACTCGA
AACCGTCCAGCGGCTGCTCCCCGTCTTGTGCCAGGACCATGGACTGACACCAGAGCAAGTGGTTGCCATC
GCCTCCAACAACGGTGGTAAGCAAGCACTTGAGACTGTGCAGAGGCTTTTGCCTGTGCTTTGTCAGGCCC
ATGGGCTCACACCAGCCCAGGTCGTTGCCATTGCAAGTCATGACGGCGGCAAGCAAGCATTGGAGACAGT
GCAGAGACTCTTGCCCGTCCTGTGTCAAGACCATGGGTTGACTCCTGATCAGGTCGTCGCAATTGCCTCC
AATATCGGGGGCAAACAGGCCTTGGAGACAGTCCAACGCTTGCTCCCAGTTCTTTGCCAAGATCACGGCC
TTACACCCGCACAGGTGGTCGCCATCGCTAGTAATGGTGGGGGCAAACAGGCTCTCGAGACTGTTCAACG
GCTTCTCCCAGTTTTGTGTCAAGCACATGGGCTTACCCCAGCACAGGTTGTCGCAATTGCCTCCAATAAC
GGTGGTAAACAGGCTCTGGAAACAGTCCAGAGACTCCTCCCCGTTTTGTGTCAAGACCACGGTCTGACCC
CCGCCCAAGTGGTTGCTATTGCCAGTAACATTGGTGGAAAACAAGCCCTCGAAACTGTTCAGAGGCTTTT
GCCAGTCCTGTGCCAGGCCCATGGGCTTACACCTGAGCAAGTGGTTGCAATCGCTTCTAACGGAGGGGGC
AAGCAGGCTCTTGAGACAGTTCAACGCCTGTTGCCAGTTTTGTGCCAGGCTCACGGTCTGACTCCCGCTC
AAGTTGTCGCTATCGCCAGCAATAATGGAGGCAAACAAGCACTTGAAACAGTGCAGAGATTGTTGCCAGT
GCTGTGCCAAGACCACGGCTTGACACCCGCCCAAGTTGTTGCTATTGCCAGTAATATAGGGGGTAAGCAG
GCTCTCGAAACAGTTCAACGCCTCCTTCCTGTTTTGTGTCAGGCTCATGGTCTTACACCCGATCAGGTTG
TTGCAATCGCATCACACGATGGCGGGAAACAGGCCCTCGAAACCGTCCAGCGGCTTTTGCCTGTGCTGTG
CCAAGCTCATGGCTTGACACCCGAACAGGTTGTTGCCATTGCCAGTAACGGGGGCGGTAAACAGGCACTT
GAAACAGTGCAGAGATTGCTCCCAGTTTTGTGCCAAGCACACGGGTTGACACCTGCACAGGTGGTGGCAA
TCGCATCTAACGGCGGAGGAAAGCAGGCTCTGGAGACTGTTCAAAGGCTTCTTCCCGTTTTGTGTCAGGC
TCATGGACTTACTCCAGACCAAGTTGTGGCCATTGCAAGCAACAATGGCGGGAAACAGGCCTTGGAGACT
GTTCAAAGACTCCTGCCCGTCCTGTGTCAAGATCACGGTCTGACTCCGGAACAGGTGGTGGCGATTGCAA
GCAACGGCGGCGGCAAACAGGCTCTAGAGAGCATTGTTGCCCAGCTCTCCAGACCTGATCCGGCGCTAGC
CGCGTTGACAAATGATCATCTTGTTGCTCTTGCTTGTCTTGGCGGACGACCTGCCCTGGATGCTGTGAAA
AAGGGGTTGGGGGGATCCGGCAGTGCCATACCTGTGAAGCGGGGAGCAACAGGGGAGACAAAGGTGTTCA
CAGGCAACTCTAACAGTCCAAAGAGCCCCACCAAAGGCGGGTGTTCAGGAAGCGAAACTCCTGGTACCTC
AGAGTCCGCTACTCCCGAATCCTCTGAGGTGGAGTTTTCCCACGAGTACTGGATGAGACATGCCCTGACC
CTGGCCAAGAGGGCACGGGATGAGAGGGAGGTGCCTGTGGGAGCCGTGCTGGTGCTGAACAATAGAGTGA
TCGGCGAGGGCTGGAACAGAGCCATCGGCCTGCACGACCCAACAGCCCATGCCGAAATTATGGCCCTGAG
ACAGGGCGGCCTGGTCATGCAGAACTACAGACTGATTGACGCCACCCTGTACGTGACATTCGAGCCTTGC
GTGATGTGCGCCGGCGCCATGATCCACTCTAGGATCGGCCGCGTGGTGTTTGGCGTGAGGAACTCAAAAA
GAGGCGCCGCAGGCTCCCTGATGAACGTGCTGAACTACCCCGGCATGAATCACCGCGTCGAAATTACCGA
GGGAATCCTGGCAGATGAATGTGCCGCCCTGCTGTGCGATTTCTATCGGATGCCTAGACAGGTGTTCAAT
GCTCAGAAGAAGGCCCAGAGCTCCATCAACTAGGGTACCTGATAATCGATATCCCGCGGCCATGCTAGAG
TCCGCAAAAATCACCAGTCTCTCTCTACAAATCTATCTCTCTCTATTTTTCTCCAGAATAATGTGTGAGT
AGTTCCCAGATAAGGGAATTAGGGTTCTTATAGGGTTTCGCTCATGTGTTGAGCATATAAGAAACCCTTA
GTATGTATTTGTATTTGTAAAATACTTCTATCAATAAAATTTCTAATTCCTAAAACCAAAATCCAGTGAC
CTGCAGGCATGCGACGTCCGTCGGGCCCAAGCTTAGCTTGAGCTTGGATCAGATTGTCGTTTCCCGCCTT
CAGTTTAAACTATCAGTGTTTGACAGGATATATTGGCGGGTAAACCTAAGAGAAAAGAGCGTTTATTAGA
ATAATCGGATATTTAAAAGGGCGTGAAAAGGTTTATCCGTTCGTCCATTTGTATGTGCATGCCAACCACA
GGGTTCCCCTCGGGATCAAAGTACTTTAAAGTACTTTAAAGTACTTTAAAGTACTTTGATCCAACCCCTC
CGCTGCTATAGTGCAGTCGGCTTCTGACGTTCAGTGCAGCCGTCTTCTGAAAACGACATGTCGCACAAGT
CCTAAGTTACGCGACAGGCTGCCGCCCTGCCCTTTTCCTGGCGTTTTCTTGTCGCGTGTTTTAGTCGCAT
AAAGTAGAATACTTGCGACTAGAACCGGAGACATTACGCCATGAACAAGAGCGCCGCCGCTGGCCTGCTG
GGCTATGCCCGCGTCAGCACCGACGACCAGGACTTGACCAACCAACGGGCCGAACTGCACGCGGCCGGCT
GCACCAAGCTGTTTTCCGAGAAGATCACCGGCACCAGGCGCGACCGCCCGGAGCTGGCCAGGATGCTTGA
CCACCTACGCCCTGGCGACGTTGTGACAGTGACCAGGCTAGACCGCCTGGCCCGCAGCACCCGCGACCTA
CTGGACATTGCCGAGCGCATCCAGGAGGCCGGCGCGGGCCTGCGTAGCCTGGCAGAGCCGTGGGCCGACA
CCACCACGCCGGCCGGCCGCATGGTGTTGACCGTGTTCGCCGGCATTGCCGAGTTCGAGCGTTCCCTAAT
CATCGACCGCACCCGGAGCGGGCGCGAGGCCGCCAAGGCCCGAGGCGTGAAGTTTGGCCCCCGCCCTACC
CTCACCCCGGCACAGATCGCGCACGCCCGCGAGCTGATCGACCAGGAAGGCCGCACCGTGAAAGAGGCGG
CTGCACTGCTTGGCGTGCATCGCTCGACCCTGTACCGCGCACTTGAGCGCAGCGAGGAAGTGACGCCCAC
CGAGGCCAGGCGGCGCGGTGCCTTCCGTGAGGACGCATTGACCGAGGCCGACGCCCTGGCGGCCGCCGAG
AATGAACGCCAAGAGGAACAAGCATGAAACCGCACCAGGACGGCCAGGACGAACCGTTTTTCATTACCGA
AGAGATCGAGGCGGAGATGATCGCGGCCGGGTACGTGTTCGAGCCGCCCGCGCACGTCTCAACCGTGCGG
CTGCATGAAATCCTGGCCGGTTTGTCTGATGCCAAGCTGGCGGCCTGGCCGGCCAGCTTGGCCGCTGAAG
AAACCGAGCGCCGCCGTCTAAAAAGGTGATGTGTATTTGAGTAAAACAGCTTGCGTCATGCGGTCGCTGC
GTATATGATGCGATGAGTAAATAAACAAATACGCAAGGGGAACGCATGAAGGTTATCGCTGTACTTAACC
AGAAAGGCGGGTCAGGCAAGACGACCATCGCAACCCATCTAGCCCGCGCCCTGCAACTCGCCGGGGCCGA
TGTTCTGTTAGTCGATTCCGATCCCCAGGGCAGTGCCCGCGATTGGGCGGCCGTGCGGGAAGATCAACCG
CTAACCGTTGTCGGCATCGACCGCCCGACGATTGACCGCGACGTGAAGGCCATCGGCCGGCGCGACTTCG
TAGTGATCGACGGAGCGCCCCAGGCGGCGGACTTGGCTGTGTCCGCGATCAAGGCAGCCGACTTCGTGCT
GATTCCGGTGCAGCCAAGCCCTTACGACATATGGGCCACCGCCGACCTGGTGGAGCTGGTTAAGCAGCGC
ATTGAGGTCACGGATGGAAGGCTACAAGCGGCCTTTGTCGTGTCGCGGGCGATCAAAGGCACGCGCATCG
GCGGTGAGGTTGCCGAGGCGCTGGCCGGGTACGAGCTGCCCATTCTTGAGTCCCGTATCACGCAGCGCGT
GAGCTACCCAGGCACTGCCGCCGCCGGCACAACCGTTCTTGAATCAGAACCCGAGGGCGACGCTGCCCGC
GAGGTCCAGGCGCTGGCCGCTGAAATTAAATCAAAACTCATTTGAGTTAATGAGGTAAAGAGAAAATGAG
CAAAAGCACAAACACGCTAAGTGCCGGCCGTCCGAGCGCACGCAGCAGCAAGGCTGCAACGTTGGCCAGC
CTGGCAGACACGCCAGCCATGAAGCGGGTCAACTTTCAGTTGCCGGCGGAGGATCACACCAAGCTGAAGA
TGTACGCGGTACGCCAAGGCAAGACCATTACCGAGCTGCTATCTGAATACATCGCGCAGCTACCAGAGTA
AATGAGCAAATGAATAAATGAGTAGATGAATTTTAGCGGCTAAAGGAGGCGGCATGGAAAATCAAGAACA
ACCAGGCACCGACGCCGTGGAATGCCCCATGTGTGGAGGAACGGGCGGTTGGCCAGGCGTAAGCGGCTGG
GTTGTCTGCCGGCCCTGCAATGGCACTGGAACCCCCAAGCCCGAGGAATCGGCGTGAGCGGTCGCAAACC
ATCCGGCCCGGTACAAATCGGCGCGGCGCTGGGTGATGACCTGGTGGAGAAGTTGAAGGCCGCGCAGGCC
GCCCAGCGGCAACGCATCGAGGCAGAAGCACGCCCCGGTGAATCGTGGCAAGCGGCCGCTGATCGAATCC
GCAAAGAATCCCGGCAACCGCCGGCAGCCGGTGCGCCGTCGATTAGGAAGCCGCCCAAGGGCGACGAGCA
ACCAGATTTTTTCGTTCCGATGCTCTATGACGTGGGCACCCGCGATAGTCGCAGCATCATGGACGTGGCC
GTTTTCCGTCTGTCGAAGCGTGACCGACGAGCTGGCGAGGTGATCCGCTACGAGCTTCCAGACGGGCACG
TAGAGGTTTCCGCAGGGCCGGCCGGCATGGCCAGTGTGTGGGATTACGACCTGGTACTGATGGCGGTTTC
CCATCTAACCGAATCCATGAACCGATACCGGGAAGGGAAGGGAGACAAGCCCGGCCGCGTGTTCCGTCCA
CACGTTGCGGACGTACTCAAGTTCTGCCGGCGAGCCGATGGCGGAAAGCAGAAAGACGACCTGGTAGAAA
CCTGCATTCGGTTAAACACCACGCACGTTGCCATGCAGCGTACGAAGAAGGCCAAGAACGGCCGCCTGGT
GACGGTATCCGAGGGTGAAGCCTTGATTAGCCGCTACAAGATCGTAAAGAGCGAAACCGGGCGGCCGGAG
TACATCGAGATCGAGCTAGCTGATTGGATGTACCGCGAGATCACAGAAGGCAAGAACCCGGACGTGCTGA
CGGTTCACCCCGATTACTTTTTGATCGATCCCGGCATCGGCCGTTTTCTCTACCGCCTGGCACGCCGCGC
CGCAGGCAAGGCAGAAGCCAGATGGTTGTTCAAGACGATCTACGAACGCAGTGGCAGCGCCGGAGAGTTC
AAGAAGTTCTGTTTCACCGTGCGCAAGCTGATCGGGTCAAATGACCTGCCGGAGTACGATTTGAAGGAGG
AGGCGGGGCAGGCTGGCCCGATCCTAGTCATGCGCTACCGCAACCTGATCGAGGGCGAAGCATCCGCCGG
TTCCTAATGTACGGAGCAGATGCTAGGGCAAATTGCCCTAGCAGGGGAAAAAGGTCGAAAAGGTCTCTTT
CCTGTGGATAGCACGTACATTGGGAACCCAAAGCCGTACATTGGGAACCGGAACCCGTACATTGGGAACC
CAAAGCCGTACATTGGGAACCGGTCACACATGTAAGTGACTGATATAAAAGAGAAAAAAGGCGATTTTTC
CGCCTAAAACTCTTTAAAACTTATTAAAACTCTTAAAACCCGCCTGGCCTGTGCATAACTGTCTGGCCAG
CGCACAGCCGAAGAGCTGCAAAAAGCGCCTACCCTTCGGTCGCTGCGCTCCCTACGCCCCGCCGCTTCGC
GTCGGCCTATCGCGGCCGCTGGCCGCTCAAAAATGGCTGGCCTACGGCCAGGCAATCTACCAGGGCGCGG
ACAAGCCGCGCCGTCGCCACTCGACCGCCGGCGCCCACATCAAGGCACCCTGCCTCGCGCGTTTCGGTGA
TGACGGTGAAAACCTCTGACACATGCAGCTCCCGGAGACGGTCACAGCTTGTCTGTAAGCGGATGCCGGG
AGCAGACAAGCCCGTCAGGGCGCGTCAGCGGGTGTTGGCGGGTGTCGGGGCGCAGCCATGACCCAGTCAC
GTAGCGATAGCGGAGTGTATACTGGCTTAACTATGCGGCATCAGAGCAGATTGTACTGAGAGTGCACCAT
ATGCGGTGTGAAATACCGCACAGATGCGTAAGGAGAAAATACCGCATCAGGCGCTCTTCCGCTTCCTCGC
TCACTGACTCGCTGCGCTCGGTCGTTCGGCTGCGGCGAGCGGTATCAGCTCACTCAAAGGCGGTAATACG
GTTATCCACAGAATCAGGGGATAACGCAGGAAAGAACATGTGAGCAAAAGGCCAGCAAAAGGCCAGGAAC
CGTAAAAAGGCCGCGTTGCTGGCGTTTTTCCATAGGCTCCGCCCCCCTGACGAGCATCACAAAAATCGAC
GCTCAAGTCAGAGGTGGCGAAACCCGACAGGACTATAAAGATACCAGGCGTTTCCCCCTGGAAGCTCCCT
CGTGCGCTCTCCTGTTCCGACCCTGCCGCTTACCGGATACCTGTCCGCCTTTCTCCCTTCGGGAAGCGTG
GCGCTTTCTCATAGCTCACGCTGTAGGTATCTCAGTTCGGTGTAGGTCGTTCGCTCCAAGCTGGGCTGTG
TGCACGAACCCCCCGTTCAGCCCGACCGCTGCGCCTTATCCGGTAACTATCGTCTTGAGTCCAACCCGGT
AAGACACGACTTATCGCCACTGGCAGCAGCCACTGGTAACAGGATTAGCAGAGCGAGGTATGTAGGCGGT
GCTACAGAGTTCTTGAAGTGGTGGCCTAACTACGGCTACACTAGAAGGACAGTATTTGGTATCTGCGCTC
TGCTGAAGCCAGTTACCTTCGGAAAAAGAGTTGGTAGCTCTTGATCCGGCAAACAAACCACCGCTGGTAG
CGGTGGTTTTTTTGTTTGCAAGCAGCAGATTACGCGCAGAAAAAAAGGATCTCAAGAAGATCCTTTGATC
TTTTCTACGGGGTCTGACGCTCAGTGGAACGAAAACTCACGTTAAGGGATTTTGGTCATGCATGATATAT
CTCCCAATTTGTGTAGGGCTTATTATGCACGCTTAAAAATAATAAAAGCAGACTTGACCTGATAGTTTGG
CTGTGAGCAATTATGTGCTTAGTGCATCTAACGCTTGAGTTAAGCCGCGCCGCGAAGCGGCGTCGGCTTG
AACGAATTTCTAGCTAGACATTATTTGCCGACTACCTTGGTGATCTCGCCTTTCACGTAGTGGACAAATT
CTTCCAACTGATCTGCGCGCGAGGCCAAGCGATCTTCTTCTTGTCCAAGATAAGCCTGTCTAGCTTCAAG
TATGACGGGCTGATACTGGGCCGGCAGGCGCTCCATTGCCCAGTCGGCAGCGACATCCTTCGGCGCGATT
TTGCCGGTTACTGCGCTGTACCAAATGCGGGACAACGTAAGCACTACATTTCGCTCATCGCCAGCCCAGT
CGGGCGGCGAGTTCCATAGCGTTAAGGTTTCATTTAGCGCCTCAAATAGATCCTGTTCAGGAACCGGATC
AAAGAGTTCCTCCGCCGCTGGACCTACCAAGGCAACGCTATGTTCTCTTGCTTTTGTCAGCAAGATAGCC
AGATCAATGTCGATCGTGGCTGGCTCGAAGATACCTGCAAGAATGTCATTGCGCTGCCATTCTCCAAATT
GCAGTTCGCGCTTAGCTGGATAACGCCACGGAATGATGTCGTCGTGCACAACAATGGTGACTTCTACAGC
GCGGAGAATCTCGCTCTCTCCAGGGGAAGCCGAAGTTTCCAAAAGGTCGTTGATCAAAGCTCGCCGCGTT
GTTTCATCAAGCCTTACGGTCACCGTAACCAGCAAATCAATATCACTGTGTGGCTTCAGGCCGCCATCCA
CTGCGGAGCCGTACAAATGTACGGCCAGCAACGTCGGTTCGAGATGGCGCTCGATGACGCCAACTACCTC
TGATAGTTGAGTCGATACTTCGGCGATCACCGCTTCCCCCATGATGTTTAACTTTGTTTTAGGGCGACTG
CCCTGCTGCGTAACATCGTTGCTGCTCCATAACATCAAACATCGACCCACGGCGTAACGCGCTTGCTGCT
TGGATGCCCGAGGCATAGACTGTACCCCAAAAAAACAGTCATAACAAGCCATGAAAACCGCCACTGCGCC
GTTACCACCGCTGCGTTCGGTCAAGGTTCTGGACCAGTTGCGTGAGCGCATACGCTACTTGCATTACAGC
TTACGAACCGAACAGGCTTATGTCCACTGGGTTCGTGCCCGAATTGATCACAGGCAGCAACGCTCTGTCA
TCGTTACAATCAACATGCTACCCTCCGCGAGATCATCCGTGTTTCAAACCCGGCAGCTTAGTTGCCGTTC
TTCCGAATAGCATCGGTAACATGAGCAAAGTCTGCCGCCTTACAACGGCTCTCCCGCTGACGCCGTCCCG
GACTGATGGGCTGCCTGTATCGAGTGGTGATTTTGTGCCGAGCTGCCGGTCGGGGAGCTGTTGGCTGGCT
GGTGGCAGGATATATTGTGGTGTAAACAAATTGACGCTTAGACAACTTAATAACACATTGCGGACGTTTT
TAATGTACTGAATTAACGCCGAATTGAATTATCAGCTTGCATGCCGGTCGATCTAGTAACATAGATGACA
CCGCGCGCGATAATTTATCCTAGTTTGCGCGCTATATTTTGTTTTCTATCGCGTATTAAATGTATAATTG
CGGGACTCTAATCATAAAAACCCATCTCATAAATAACGTCATGCATTACATGTTAATTATTACATGCTTA
ACGTAATTCAACAGAAATTATATGATAATCATCGCAAGACCGGCAACAGGATTCAATCTTAAGAAACTTT
ATTGCCAAATGTTTGAACGATCTGCTTGACTCTAGGGGTCATCAGATTTCGGTGACGGGCAGGACCGGAC
GGGGCGGCACCGGCAGGCTGAAGTCCAGCTGCCAGAAACCCACGTCATGCCAGTTCCCGTGCTTGAAGCC
GGCCGCCCGCAGCATGCCGCGGGGGGCATATCCGAGCGCCTCGTGCATGCGCACGCTCGGGTCGTTGGGC
AGCCCGATGACAGCGACCACGCTCTTGAAGCCCTGTGCCTCCAGGGACTTCAGAAGGTGGGTGTAGAGCG
TGGAGCCCAGTCCCGTCCGCTGGTGGCGGGGGGAGACGTACACGGTCGACTCGGCCGTCCAGTCGTAGGC
GTTGCGTGCCTTCCAGGGACCCGCGTAGGCGATGCCGGCGACCTCGCCGTCCACCTCGGCGACGAGCCAG
GGATAGCGCTCCCGCAGACGGACGAGGTCGTCCGTCCACTCCTGCGGTTCCTGCGGCTCGGTACGGAAGT
TGACCGTGCTTGTCTCGATGTAGTGGTTGACGATGGTGCAGACCGCCGGCATGTCCGCCTCGGTGGCACG
GCGGATGTCGGCCGGGCGTCGTTCTGGGCTCATGGTAGATCCCCTCGATCGAGTTGAGAGTGAATATGAG
ACTCTAATTGGATACCGAGGGGAATTTATGGAACGTCAGTGGAGCATTTTTGACAAGAAATATTTGCTAG
CTGATAGTGACCTTAGGCGACTTTTGAACGCGCAATAATGGTTTCTGACGTATGTGCTTAGCTCATTAAA
CTCCAGAAACCCGCGGCTCAGTGGCTCCTTCAACGTTGCGGTTCTGTCAGTTCCAAACGTAAAACGGCTT
GTCCCGCGTCATCGGCGGGGGTCATAACGTGACTCCCTTAATTCTCCGCTCATGATCGATAATT
Features (pLannotate 1.2.2; 25 found; start..end, strand, type, name):
      5..25      -  protein_bind   attB4: mutant version of attB; core recombination site for the Gateway® BP reaction BP Clonase™
     59..430     +  CDS            HST (fragment): HSTC_ARATH - Also known as HPT2, VTE2-2. Experimental evidence at protein level: Swiss-Prot protein existence level 1. Involved in the synthesis of plastoquinone-9. Can use both homogentisic acid and 2,5-dihydroxyphenylacetic acid gamma-lactone as prenyl acceptors, and solanesyl diphosphate > farnesyl diphosphate > geranylgeranyl diphosphate >> phytyl diphosphate as prenyl donors. Do not catalyze the decardoxylation of homogentisate uncoupled from prenylation. From Arabidopsis thaliana (Mouse-ear cress).
    582..665     +  CDS            HST (fragment): HSTC_ARATH - Also known as HPT2, VTE2-2. Experimental evidence at protein level: Swiss-Prot protein existence level 1. Involved in the synthesis of plastoquinone-9. Can use both homogentisic acid and 2,5-dihydroxyphenylacetic acid gamma-lactone as prenyl acceptors, and solanesyl diphosphate > farnesyl diphosphate > geranylgeranyl diphosphate >> phytyl diphosphate as prenyl donors. Do not catalyze the decardoxylation of homogentisate uncoupled from prenylation. From Arabidopsis thaliana (Mouse-ear cress).
    931..1005    +  CDS            HST (fragment): HSTC_ARATH - Also known as HPT2, VTE2-2. Experimental evidence at protein level: Swiss-Prot protein existence level 1. Involved in the synthesis of plastoquinone-9. Can use both homogentisic acid and 2,5-dihydroxyphenylacetic acid gamma-lactone as prenyl acceptors, and solanesyl diphosphate > farnesyl diphosphate > geranylgeranyl diphosphate >> phytyl diphosphate as prenyl donors. Do not catalyze the decardoxylation of homogentisate uncoupled from prenylation. From Arabidopsis thaliana (Mouse-ear cress).
   1695..1856    +  CDS            RECA (fragment): RECAC_ARATH - Experimental evidence at transcript level: Swiss-Prot protein existence level 2. Involved in recombination ability and DNA strand transfer activity. From Arabidopsis thaliana (Mouse-ear cress).
   1857..1922    +  CDS            3xFLAG: three tandem FLAG® epitope tags, followed by an enterokinase cleavage site
   1929..2435    +  CDS            avrBs3 (fragment): AVRB3_XANEU - Experimental evidence at protein level: Swiss-Prot protein existence level 1. Avirulence protein. Acts as a transcription factor in C.annuum plants. In susceptible plants lacking the Bs3 resistance gene induces expression of a number of genes, including genes homologous to a family of auxin-induced genes, alpha-expansin genes, pectate lyase, anthocyanidin glucoside rhamnosyl transferase and at least one transcription factor, UPA20. Their expression leads to plant hypertrophy in mesophyll cells, probably mainly mediated by UPA20 (PubMed:17962565). In resistant plants induces the h
   4230..4349    +  CDS            avrBs3 (fragment): AVRB3_XANEU - Experimental evidence at protein level: Swiss-Prot protein existence level 1. Avirulence protein. Acts as a transcription factor in C.annuum plants. In susceptible plants lacking the Bs3 resistance gene induces expression of a number of genes, including genes homologous to a family of auxin-induced genes, alpha-expansin genes, pectate lyase, anthocyanidin glucoside rhamnosyl transferase and at least one transcription factor, UPA20. Their expression leads to plant hypertrophy in mesophyll cells, probably mainly mediated by UPA20 (PubMed:17962565). In resistant plants induces the h
   4503..4994    +  CDS            tadA: TADA_ECOLI - Also known as yfhC. Experimental evidence at protein level: Swiss-Prot protein existence level 1. Catalyzes the deamination of adenosine to inosine at the wobble position 34 of tRNA(Arg2). Essential for cell viability. From Escherichia coli (strain K12).
   5088..5247    +  polyA_signal   CaMV poly(A) signal (fragment): cauliflower mosaic virus polyadenylation signal
   5341..5365    +  misc_feature   RB T-DNA repeat: right border repeat from nopaline C58 T-DNA
   5735..6136    +  CDS            Y4CG_SINFN (fragment): Protein inferred from homology: Swiss-Prot protein existence level 3. From Sinorhizobium fredii (strain NBRC 101917 / NGR234).
   6696..7325    +  CDS            pVS1 StaA: stability protein from the Pseudomonas plasmid pVS1 (Heeb et al., 2000)
   7754..8827    +  CDS            pVS1 RepA: replication protein from the Pseudomonas plasmid pVS1 (Heeb et al., 2000)
   8893..9087    +  rep_origin     pVS1 oriV: origin of replication for the Pseudomonas plasmid pVS1 (Heeb et al., 2000)
   9290..9329    +  CDS            rop (fragment): Rop protein, which maintains plasmids at low copy number; rop
   9431..9571    +  misc_feature   bom: basis of mobility region from pBR322
   9757..10345   -  rep_origin     ori: high-copy-number ColE1/pMB1/pBR322/pUC origin of replication
  10591..11378   -  CDS            SmR (fragment): aminoglycoside adenylyltransferase (Murphy, 1985); aadA; confers resistance to spectinomycin and streptomycin
  11389..11445   -  CDS            GmR (fragment): gentamycin acetyltransferase; aacC1; confers resistance to gentamycin
  11621..11644   -  promoter       Pc promoter (fragment): intI1 (promoter lies within the coding sequence); class 1 integron promoter
  11903..11927   +  misc_feature   LB T-DNA repeat: left border repeat from nopaline C58 T-DNA
  12020..12272   -  terminator     NOS terminator: nopaline synthase terminator and poly(A) signal
  12295..12843   -  CDS            bar: PAT_STRHY - Experimental evidence at protein level: Swiss-Prot protein existence level 1. Inactivates phosphinothricin (PPT) by transfer of an acetyl group from acetyl CoA. Can also acetylate demethylphosphinothricin but not PTT or glutamate. This enzyme is an effector of phosphinothricin tripeptide (PTT or bialaphos) resistance. From Streptomyces hygroscopicus. Introduced by genetic manipulation and expressed in glufosinate-tolerant maize by Dekalb Genetics.
  12885..13064   -  promoter       NOS promoter: nopaline synthase promoter
