[The description below was written by a language model from this plasmid's Addgene catalogue record and pLannotate feature annotations shown in this document.]
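Description:
pRPS5A-PTP-3Xflag-16S rRNA Left_G1397C-ABE is a 13.2 kb plant binary vector built on the pBAtC backbone, designed for T-DNA delivery of one half of a TALE-based adenine base editor aimed at the chloroplast genome of Arabidopsis thaliana. The backbone carries a ColE1/pBR322-type origin with the bom site for propagation in E. coli, and the pVS1 oriV, RepA and StaA functions that support replication and stable maintenance in Agrobacterium. Bacterial selection is by spectinomycin through the aadA gene. Between the nopaline-type left and right T-DNA borders sits a NOS promoter–bar–NOS terminator cassette, which confers Basta (phosphinothricin) resistance for selecting transformed plants.

The payload is driven by the RPS5A promoter according to the catalogue entry. The annotation software does not label that promoter, and the HST gene fragments it reports upstream of the coding region are probably Arabidopsis genomic sequence carried within the promoter fragment. The open reading frame begins with a fragment of Arabidopsis chloroplast RecA, evidently serving as the plastid transit peptide (the "PTP" in the name), followed by a 3xFLAG epitope. Next come the AvrBs3-derived N- and C-terminal TALE scaffold regions, which flank a custom repeat array. Downstream, the record lists a DddAtox component, unannotated in the feature table but named as the G1397C split half, followed by the evolved adenosine deaminase TadA 8e and a CaMV polyadenylation signal.

This "Left" construct recognises one side of a target site in the plastid 16S rRNA gene. It is presumably paired with a matching right-hand TALE carrying the complementary DddAtox half, so that the reassembled domain gives TadA access to double-stranded DNA and allows targeted A-to-G conversion in chloroplast DNA.
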