Addgene plasmid #189642: pRPS5A-PTP-3Xflag-16S rRNA Left_G1397C-ABE
Purpose: 16S rRNA Left_G1397C-ABE
Depositing lab: Jin-Soo Kim. Depositing organization: Institute for Basic Science. Publication: Targeted A-to-G base editing of chloroplast DNA in plants. Mok YG, Hong S, Bae SJ, Cho SI, Kim JS. Nat Plants. 2022 Dec 1. doi: 10.1038/s41477-022-01279-8. PubMed 36456803.
Backbone
  Vector backbone: pBAtC
  Vector type: Plant Expression, TALEN
  Selectable markers: Basta
Growth in bacteria
  Bacterial resistance: Spectinomycin, 50 μg/mL
  Growth temperature: 37°C
  Growth strain: DH5alpha
  Copy number: Unknown
Gene/Insert
  Gene/Insert name: TALE and DddAtox and TadA 8e
  Species: A. thaliana (mustard weed)
  Promoter: RPS5A
  Cloning method: Gibson Cloning
  Sequencing primers: 5′ CTCACCACAGCCATGGATTCACAGCTAGTCTTGTCTC
Terms and licenses: Academic/Nonprofit Terms; Industry Terms: Not Available to Industry
How to cite: pRPS5A-PTP-3Xflag-16S rRNA Left_G1397C-ABE was a gift from Jin-Soo Kim (Addgene plasmid # 189642 ; http://n2t.net/addgene:189642 ; RRID:Addgene_189642)
